>Addgene plasmid #203030 | Salsa-BC189-P2H9 | addgene full sequence | sequence record 421381 | Addgene NGS Result
AGCGCCCAATACGCAAACCGCCTCTCCCCGCGCGTTGGCCGATTCATTAATGCAGTCGAGGGATCTCCAT
AAGAGAAGAGGGACAGCTATGACTGGGAGTAGTCAGGAGAGGAGGAAAAATCTGGCTAGTAAAACATGTA
AGGAAAATTTTAGGGATGTTAAAGAAAAAAATAACACAAAACAAAATATAAAAAAAATCTAACCTCAAGT
CAAGGCTTTTCTATGGAATAAGGAATGGACAGCAGGGGGCTGTTTCATATACTGATGACCTCTTTATAGC
CAACCTTTGTTCATGGCAGCCAGCATATGGGCATATGTTGCCAAACTCTAAACCAAATACTCATTCTGAT
GTTTTAAATGATTTGCCCTCCCATATGTCCTTCCGAGTGAGAGACACAAAAAATTCCAACACACTATTGC
AATGAAAATAAATTTCCTTTATTAGCCAGAAGTCAGATGCTCAAGGGGCTTCATGATGTCCCCATAATTT
TTGGCAGAGGGAAAAAGATCGATCTCAGTGGTATTTGTGAGCCAGGGCATTGGCCACACCAGCCACCACC
TTCTGATAGGCAGCCTGCACCTGAGGAGTGAATTCTTTGCCAAAATGATGAGACAGCACAACAACCAGCA
CGTTGCCCAGGAGCTGTAGGAAAGAGAAGAAGGCATGAACATGGTTAGCAGAGGGGCCCGGTTTGGACTC
AGAGTATTTTATCCTCATCTCAAACAGTGTATATCATTGTAACCATAAAGAGAAAGGCAGGATGATGACC
AGGGTGTAGTTGTTTCTACCAATAAGAATATTTCCACGCCAGCCAGAATTTATATGCAGAAATATTCTAC
CTTATCATTTAATTATAACAATTGTTCTCTAAAACTGTGCTGAAGTACAATATAATATACCCTGATTGCC
TTGAAAAAAAAGTGATTAGAGAAAGTACTTACAATCTGACAAATAAACAAAAGTGAATTTAAAAATTCGT
TACAAATGCAAGCTAAAGTTTAACGAAAAAGTTACAGAAAATGAAAAGAAAATAAGAGGAGACAATGGTT
GTCAACAGAGTAGAAAGTGAAAGAAACAAAATTATCATGAGGGTCCATGGTGATACAAGGGACATCTTCC
CATTCTAAACAACACCCTGAAAACTTTGCCCCCTCCATATAACATGAATTTTACAATAGCGAAAAAGAAA
GAACAATCAAGGGTCCCCAAACTCACCCTGAAGTTCTCAGCTCTAGAGATATCGTCGAGGCCGCGCTAGC
GTTTAAACTGTCGACCTTAATTAAGAGATCTGCTCGAGGCGCGTCAGCTGACTAGAGGATCCCCGGGTAC
CGAGCTCGAATTCGGGGCCGCGGAGGCTGGATCGGTCCCGGTGTCTTCTATGGAGGTCAAAACAGCGTGG
ATGGCGTCTCCAGGCGATCTGACGGTTCACTAAACGAGCTCTGCTTATATAGGCCTCCCACCGTACACGC
CTACCTCGACCCGGGTACCGAGCTCGACTTTCACTTTTCTCTATCACTGATAGGGAGTGGTAAACTCGAC
TTTCACTTTTCTCTATCACTGATAGGGAGTGGTAAACTCGACTTTCACTTTTCTCTATCACTGATAGGGA
GTGGTAAACTCGACTTTCACTTTTCTCTATCACTGATAGGGAGTGGTAAACTCGACTTTCACTTTTCTCT
ATCACTGATAGGGAGTGGTAAACTCGACCTATATAAGCAGAGCTCGTTTAGTGAACCGTCAGATCGCCTG
GAGACGCCATCCACGCTGTTTTGACCTCCATAGAAGACACCGGGACCGATCCAGCCTCCGCGGCCCCGAA
TTCCTGCAGCGGCCGCTCTAGAACTAGTGGATCCCCGCGGATGGTGAGCAAGGGCGAGGAGCTGTTCACC
GGGGTGGTGCCCATCCTGGTCGAGCTGGACGGCGACGTAAACGGCCACAAGTTCAGCGTGTCCGGCGAGG
GCGAGGGCGATGCCACCTACGGCAAGCTGACCCTGAAGTTCATCTGCACCACCGGCAAGCTGCCCGTGCC
CTGGCCCACCCTCGTGACCACCCTGACCTACGGCGTGCAGTGCTTCAGCCGCTACCCCGACCACATGAAG
CAGCACGACTTCTTCAAGTCCGCCATGCCCGAAGGCTACGTCCAGGAGCGCACCATCTTCTTCAAGGACG
ACGGCAACTACAAGACCCGCGCCGAGGTGAAGTTCGAGGGCGACACCCTGGTGAACCGCATCGAGCTGAA
GGGCATCGACTTCAAGGAGGACGGCAACATCCTGGGGCACAAGCTGGAGTACAACTACAACAGCCACAAC
GTCTATATCATGGCCGACAAGCAGAAGAACGGCATCAAGGTGAACTTCAAGATCCGCCACAACATCGAGG
ACGGCAGCGTGCAGCTCGCCGACCACTACCAGCAGAACACCCCCATCGGCGACGGCCCCGTGCTGCTGCC
CGACAACCACTACCTGAGCACCCAGTCCGCCCTGAGCAAAGACCCCAACGAGAAGCGCGATCACATGGTC
CTGCTGGAGTTCGTGACCGCCGCCGGGATCACTCTCGGCATGGACGAGCTGTACAAGTAAGCGTATTTAA
GAATTCGATATCAAGCTTGTCGACCTAGTTCTAGAGGATCCAGACATGATAAGATACATTGATGAGTTTG
GACAAACCACAACTAGAATGCAGTGAAAAAAATGCTTTATTTGTGAAATTTGTGATGCTATTGCTTTATT
TGTAACCATTATAAGCTGCAATAAACAAGTTAACAACAACAATTGCATTCATTTTATGTTTCAGGTTCAG
GGGGAGGTGTGGGAGGTTTTTTAAAGCAAGTAAAACCTCTACAAATGTGGTATGGCTGATTATGATCCTG
CAAGCCTCGTCGTCCTGGCCGGACCACGCTATCTGTGCAAGGTCCCCGGCCCCGGACGCGCGCTCCATGA
GCAGAGCGCCCGCCGCCGAGGCGAAGACTCGGGCGGCGCCCTGCCCGTCCCACCAGGTCAACAGGCGGTA
ACCGGCCTCTTCATCGGGAATGCGCGCGACCTTCAGCATCGCCGGCATGTCCCCCTGGCGGACGGGAAGT
ATCCAGCTCGACCAAGCTGGCCGCGTCGAGTGAAGACGAAAGGGCCTCGTGATACGCCTATTTTTATAGG
TTAATGTCATGATAATAATGGTTTCTTAGACGTCAGGTGGCACTTTTCGGGGAAATGTGCGCGGAACCCC
TATTTGTTTATTTTTCTAAATACATTCAAATATGTATCCGCTCATGAGACAATAACCCTGATAAATGCTT
CAATAATATTGAAAAAGGAAGAGTATGAGTATTCAACATTTCCGTGTCGCCCTTATTCCCTTTTTTGCGG
CATTTTGCCTTCCTGTTTTTGCTCACCCAGAAACGCTGGTGAAAGTAAAAGATGCTGAAGATCAGTTGGG
TGCACGAGTGGGTTACATCGAACTGGATCTCAACAGCGGTAAGATCCTTGAGAGTTTTCGCCCCGAAGAA
CGTTTTCCAATGATGAGCACTTTTAAAGTTCTGCTATGTGGCGCGGTATTATCCCGTGTTGACGCCGGGC
AAGAGCAACTCGGTCGCCGCATACACTATTCTCAGAATGACTTGGTTGAGTACTCACCAGTCACAGAAAA
GCATCTTACGGATGGCATGACAGTAAGAGAATTATGCAGTGCTGCCATAACCATGAGTGATAACACTGCG
GCCAACTTACTTCTGACAACGATCGGAGGACCGAAGGAGCTAACCGCTTTTTTGCACAACATGGGGGATC
ATGTAACTCGCCTTGATCGTTGGGAACCGGAGCTGAATGAAGCCATACCAAACGACGAGCGTGACACCAC
GATGCCTGTAGCAATGGCAACAACGTTGCGCAAACTATTAACTGGCGAACTACTTACTCTAGCTTCCCGG
CAACAATTAATAGACTGGATGGAGGCGGATAAAGTTGCAGGACCACTTCTGCGCTCGGCCCTTCCGGCTG
GCTGGTTTATTGCTGATAAATCTGGAGCCGGTGAGCGTGGGTCTCGCGGTATCATTGCAGCACTGGGGCC
AGATGGTAAGCCCTCCCGTATCGTAGTTATCTACACGACGGGGAGTCAGGCAACTATGGATGAACGAAAT
AGACAGATCGCTGAGATAGGTGCCTCACTGATTAAGCATTGGTAACTGTCAGACCAAGTTTACTCATATA
TACTTTAGATTGATTTAAAACTTCATTTTTAATTTAAAAGGATCTAGGTGAAGATCCTTTTTGATAATCT
CATGACCAAAATCCCTTAACGTGAGTTTTCGTTCCACTGAGCGTCAGACCCCGTAGAAAAGATCAAAGGA
TCTTCTTGAGATCCTTTTTTTCTGCGCGTAATCTGCTGCTTGCAAACAAAAAAACCACCGCTACCAGCGG
TGGTTTGTTTGCCGGATCAAGAGCTACCAACTCTTTTTCCGAAGGTAACTGGCTTCAGCAGAGCGCAGAT
ACCAAATACTGTTCTTCTAGTGTAGCCGTAGTTAGGCCACCACTTCAAGAACTCTGTAGCACCGCCTACA
TACCTCGCTCTGCTAATCCTGTTACCAGTGGCTGCTGCCAGTGGCGATAAGTCGTGTCTTACCGGGTTGG
ACTCAAGACGATAGTTACCGGATAAGGCGCAGCGGTCGGGCTGAACGGGGGGTTCGTGCACACAGCCCAG
CTTGGAGCGAACGACCTACACCGAACTGAGATACCTACAGCGTGAGCTATGAGAAAGCGCCACGCTTCCC
GAAGGGAGAAAGGCGGACAGGTATCCGGTAAGCGGCAGGGTCGGAACAGGAGAGCGCACGAGGGAGCTTC
CAGGGGGAAACGCCTGGTATCTTTATAGTCCTGTCGGGTTTCGCCACCTCTGACTTGAGCGTCGATTTTT
GTGATGCTCGTCAGGGGGGCGGAGCCTATGGAAAAACGCCAGCAACGCGGCCTTTTTACGGTTCCTGGCC
TTTTGCTGGCCTTTTGCTCACATGTTCTTTCCTGCGTTATCCCCTGATTCTGTGGATAACCGTATTACCG
CCTTTGAGTGAGCTGATACCGCTCGCCGCAGCCGAACGACCGAGCGCAGCGAGTCAGTGAGCGAGGAAGC
GGAAG
Features (pLannotate 1.2.2; 17 found; start..end, strand, type, name):
      2..55      +  CDS            lacI (fragment): lac repressor; lacI; The lac repressor binds to the lac operator to inhibit transcription in E. coli. This inhibition can be relieved by adding lactose or isopropyl-β-D-thiogalactopyranoside (IPTG).
    388..443     -  polyA_signal   β-globin poly(A) signal: rabbit β-globin polyadenylation signal (Gil and Proudfoot, 1987)
    518..640     -  CDS            HBB: HBB_COLGU - Experimental evidence at transcript level: Swiss-Prot protein existence level 2. Involved in oxygen transport from the lung to the various peripheral tissues. From Colobus guereza (Mantled guereza) (Eastern black-and-white colobus monkey).
    644..1216    -  intron         β-globin intron: intron from rabbit β-globin gene
   1312..1343    -  misc_feature   MCS (fragment): pUC18/19 multiple cloning site
   1437..1475    -  promoter       minimal CMV promoter: human cytomegalovirus (CMV) immediate early promoter
   1493..1708    -  protein_bind   tetracycline response element (fragment): contains seven copies of the tetracycline operator tetO tetracycline repressor TetR
   1708..1753    +  promoter       TRE3GV promoter (fragment): 3rd-generation Tet-responsive promoter that can be activated by binding of Tet-On® 3G, optimized for retroviral and lentiviral vectors
   1829..1856    +  misc_feature   MCS (fragment): pBluescript multiple cloning site
   1861..2580    +  CDS            EGFP: the original enhanced GFP (Yang et al., 1996) mammalian codon-optimized
   2591..2613    +  misc_feature   MCS (fragment): pBluescript multiple cloning site
   2627..2761    -  polyA_signal   SV40 poly(A) signal: SV40 polyadenylation signal
   2784..2867    -  CDS            large T antigen (fragment): large T antigen from SV40 (simian virus 40)
   2861..3091    -  CDS            str (fragment): STR_KLEPN - Protein inferred from homology: Swiss-Prot protein existence level 3. The aminoglycoside phosphotransferases achieve inactivation of their antibiotic substrates by phosphorylation. From Klebsiella pneumoniae.
   3210..3314    +  promoter       AmpR promoter: bla
   3315..4175    +  CDS            AmpR: β-lactamase; bla; confers resistance to ampicillin, carbenicillin, and related antibiotics
   4346..4934    +  rep_origin     ori: high-copy-number ColE1/pMB1/pBR322/pUC origin of replication
