[The description below was written by a language model from this plasmid's Addgene catalogue record and pLannotate feature annotations shown in this document.]
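Description:
Salsa-BC189-P2H9 is a mammalian expression reporter plasmid built on the pCER206 backbone, one member of a set of barcoded reporters for PRESTO-Salsa, a highly multiplexed GPCR bioactivity screening platform. It is propagated in E. coli as a high-copy plasmid through a ColE1/pUC-type origin and selected with ampicillin via the bla (AmpR) gene and its native promoter. No mammalian selection marker is annotated; short fragments matching lacI, an aminoglycoside phosphotransferase and SV40 large T antigen appear to be backbone remnants rather than functional genes.

The payload is a synthetic EGFP/BC189 insert of about 730 bp placed under a Tet Response Element. The feature table shows a central tetO array flanked on one side by a TRE3G-type promoter fragment pointing toward mammalian codon-optimized EGFP, and on the other by a minimal CMV promoter pointing in the opposite direction toward a rabbit β-globin intron, a partial β-globin coding segment and a β-globin poly(A) signal. This layout resembles a bidirectional Tet-responsive cassette, although no second coding payload is annotated on the β-globin side. The barcode (BC189) is not separately annotated, but the BsrGI/HindIII cloning sites and the short gap between the end of EGFP and the SV40 poly(A) region suggest it lies in the 3′ portion of the EGFP transcript.

In use, a tetracycline-controlled transactivator, which is not encoded on this plasmid, would drive transcription from the TRE. The resulting barcoded EGFP mRNA can then be counted by sequencing, so that many receptor-specific reporters are read out in a single pool. The record does not state which receptor is paired with this barcode.
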