Addgene plasmid #203030: Salsa-BC189-P2H9
Purpose: Expression of barcoded reporter plasmid for PRESTO-Salsa; EGFP/BC189
Depositing lab: Noah Palm. Depositing organization: Yale University. Publication: Highly multiplexed bioactivity screening reveals human and microbiota metabolome-GPCRome interactions. Chen H, Rosen CE, Gonzalez-Hernandez JA, Song D, Potempa J, Ring AM, Palm NW. Cell. 2023 Jul 6;186(14):3095-3110.e19. doi: 10.1016/j.cell.2023.05.024. Epub 2023 Jun 14. PubMed 37321219.
Backbone
  Vector backbone: pCER206
  Vector type: Mammalian Expression
Growth in bacteria
  Bacterial resistance: Ampicillin, 100 μg/mL
  Growth temperature: 37°C
  Growth strain: DH5alpha
  Copy number: High Copy
Gene/Insert
  Gene/Insert name: EGFP/BC189
  Species: Synthetic
  Insert size (bp): 730
  Promoter: Tet Response Element (TRE)
  Cloning method: Restriction Enzyme; 5′ cloning site BsrGI (not destroyed); 3′ cloning site HindIII (not destroyed)
  Sequencing primers: 5′ Custom primer (GAAGCGCGATCACATGG)
Terms and licenses: Academic/Nonprofit Terms; Industry Terms: Not Available to Industry
How to cite: Salsa-BC189-P2H9 was a gift from Noah Palm (Addgene plasmid # 203030 ; http://n2t.net/addgene:203030 ; RRID:Addgene_203030)
