>Addgene plasmid #203030 | Salsa-BC189-P2H9 | depositor partial sequence | sequence record 393903 | BC189
GCGTATTTAA
